>Addgene plasmid #123466 | pMK-PatpB (NEP functional PEP disabled) | depositor partial sequence | sequence record 235555 | PatpB (NEP functional PEP disabled)
AATAGAAATAGAAAATAAAGTTCAGGTTCGAATTCCATAGAATAGATAATATGGATGGGATTGTCGCGAA
TTGATAGACAA
