LOCUS       Exported 2410 bp ds-DNA circular SYN 13-MAY-2021
DEFINITION  MoChlo kit.
ACCESSION   .
VERSION     .
KEYWORDS    pMK-PatpB (NEP functional PEP disabled)
SOURCE      synthetic DNA construct
  ORGANISM  synthetic DNA construct
REFERENCE   1 (bases 1 to 2410)
  AUTHORS   Occhialini A, Piatek A, Pfotenhauer AC, Frazier TP, Stewart CN,
            Lenaghan S
  TITLE     MoChlo: A versatile modular cloning toolbox for chloroplast
            biotechnology.
  JOURNAL   Plant Physiol. 2019 Jan 24. pii: pp.18.01220. doi:
            10.1104/pp.18.01220.
  PUBMED    30679266
REFERENCE   2 (bases 1 to 2410)
  AUTHORS   .
  TITLE     Direct Submission
  JOURNAL   Exported May 13, 2021 from SnapGene Server 1.1.58
            http://www.snapgene.com
FEATURES             Location/Qualifiers
     source          1..2410
                     /organism="synthetic DNA construct"
                     /mol_type="other DNA"
     primer_bind     278..300
                     /label=M13/pUC Forward
                     /note="In lacZ gene"
     primer_bind     292..309
                     /label=M13 Forward
                     /note="In lacZ gene. Also called M13-F20 or M13 (-21)
                     Forward"
     primer_bind     293..309
                     /label=M13 fwd
                     /note="common sequencing primer, one of multiple similar
                     variants"
     primer_bind     320..339
                     /label=T7
                     /note="T7 promoter, forward primer"
     promoter        320..338
                     /label=T7 promoter
                     /note="promoter for bacteriophage T7 RNA polymerase"
     CDS             343..354
                     /codon_start=1
                     /product="Factor Xa recognition and cleavage site"
                     /label=Factor Xa site
                     /translation="IEGR"
     primer_bind     complement(616..633)
                     /label=L4440
                     /note="L4440 vector, forward primer"
     rep_origin      complement(726..1314)
                     /direction=LEFT
                     /label=ori
                     /note="high-copy-number ColE1/pMB1/pBR322/pUC origin of
                     replication"
     primer_bind     complement(806..825)
                     /label=pBR322ori-F
                     /note="pBR322 origin, forward primer"
     CDS             complement(1488..2282)
                     /codon_start=1
                     /product="aminoglycoside phosphotransferase"
                     /label=NeoR/KanR
                     /note="confers resistance to neomycin, kanamycin, and G418
                     (Geneticin(R))"
                     /translation="MIEQDGLHAGSPAAWVERLFGYDWAQQTIGCSDAAVFRLSAQGRP
                     VLFVKTDLSGALNELQDEAARLSWLATTGVPCAAVLDVVTEAGRDWLLLGEVPGQDLLS
                     SHLAPAEKVSIMADAMRRLHTLDPATCPFDHQAKHRIERARTRMEAGLVDQDDLDEEHQ
                     GLAPAELFARLKASMPDGEDLVVTHGDACLPNIMVENGRFSGFIDCGRLGVADRYQDIA
                     LATRDIAEELGGEWADRFLVLYGIAAPDSQRIAFYRLLDEFF"
     promoter        complement(2283..2387)
                     /gene="bla"
                     /label=AmpR promoter
ORIGIN
        1 ctaaattgta agcgttaata ttttgttaaa attcgcgtta aatttttgtt aaatcagctc
       61 attttttaac caataggccg aaatcggcaa aatcccttat aaatcaaaag aatagaccga
      121 gatagggttg agtggccgct acagggcgct cccattcgcc attcaggctg cgcaactgtt
      181 gggaagggcg tttcggtgcg ggcctcttcg ctattacgcc agctggcgaa agggggatgt
      241 gctgcaaggc gattaagttg ggtaacgcca gggttttccc agtcacgacg ttgtaaaacg
      301 acggccagtg agcgcgacgt aatacgactc actatagggc gaattgaagg aaggccgtca
      361 aggcctaggc gcgccatgag ctcggtctca ggagaataga aatagaaaat aaagttcagg
      421 ttcgaattcc atagaataga taatatggat gggattgtcg cgaattgata gacaatactt
      481 gagaccggta cctcttaatt aactggcctc atgggccttc ctttcactgc ccgctttcca
      541 gtcgggaaac ctgtcgtgcc agctgcatta acatggtcat agctgtttcc ttgcgtattg
      601 ggcgctctcc gcttcctcgc tcactgactc gctgcgctcg gtcgttcggg taaagcctgg
      661 ggtgcctaat gagcaaaagg ccagcaaaag gccaggaacc gtaaaaaggc cgcgttgctg
      721 gcgtttttcc ataggctccg cccccctgac gagcatcaca aaaatcgacg ctcaagtcag
      781 aggtggcgaa acccgacagg actataaaga taccaggcgt ttccccctgg aagctccctc
      841 gtgcgctctc ctgttccgac cctgccgctt accggatacc tgtccgcctt tctcccttcg
      901 ggaagcgtgg cgctttctca tagctcacgc tgtaggtatc tcagttcggt gtaggtcgtt
      961 cgctccaagc tgggctgtgt gcacgaaccc cccgttcagc ccgaccgctg cgccttatcc
     1021 ggtaactatc gtcttgagtc caacccggta agacacgact tatcgccact ggcagcagcc
     1081 actggtaaca ggattagcag agcgaggtat gtaggcggtg ctacagagtt cttgaagtgg
     1141 tggcctaact acggctacac tagaagaaca gtatttggta tctgcgctct gctgaagcca
     1201 gttaccttcg gaaaaagagt tggtagctct tgatccggca aacaaaccac cgctggtagc
     1261 ggtggttttt ttgtttgcaa gcagcagatt acgcgcagaa aaaaaggatc tcaagaagat
     1321 cctttgatct tttctacggg gtctgacgct cagtggaacg aaaactcacg ttaagggatt
     1381 ttggtcatga gattatcaaa aaggatcttc acctagatcc ttttaaatta aaaatgaagt
     1441 tttaaatcaa tctaaagtat atatgagtaa acttggtctg acagttatta gaaaaattca
     1501 tccagcagac gataaaacgc aatacgctgg ctatccggtg ccgcaatgcc atacagcacc
     1561 agaaaacgat ccgcccattc gccgcccagt tcttccgcaa tatcacgggt ggccagcgca
     1621 atatcctgat aacgatccgc cacgcccaga cggccgcaat caataaagcc gctaaaacgg
     1681 ccattttcca ccataatgtt cggcaggcac gcatcaccat gggtcaccac cagatcttcg
     1741 ccatccggca tgctcgcttt cagacgcgca aacagctctg ccggtgccag gccctgatgt
     1801 tcttcatcca gatcatcctg atccaccagg cccgcttcca tacgggtacg cgcacgttca
     1861 atacgatgtt tcgcctgatg atcaaacgga caggtcgccg ggtccagggt atgcagacga
     1921 cgcatggcat ccgccataat gctcactttt tctgccggcg ccagatggct agacagcaga
     1981 tcctgacccg gcacttcgcc cagcagcagc caatcacggc ccgcttcggt caccacatcc
     2041 agcaccgccg cacacggaac accggtggtg gccagccagc tcagacgcgc cgcttcatcc
     2101 tgcagctcgt tcagcgcacc gctcagatcg gttttcacaa acagcaccgg acgaccctgc
     2161 gcgctcagac gaaacaccgc cgcatcagag cagccaatgg tctgctgcgc ccaatcatag
     2221 ccaaacagac gttccaccca cgctgccggg ctacccgcat gcaggccatc ctgttcaatc
     2281 atactcttcc tttttcaata ttattgaagc atttatcagg gttattgtct catgagcgga
     2341 tacatatttg aatgtattta gaaaaataaa caaatagggg ttccgcgcac atttccccga
     2401 aaagtgccac
//
